>Addgene plasmid #155475 | CPSF1 | addgene full sequence | sequence record 376734 | Addgene NGS Result
GGCTCCGGTGCCCGTCAGTGGGCAGAGCGCACATCGCCCACAGTCCCCGAGAAGTTGGGGGGAGGGGTCG
GCAATTGAACCGGTGCCTAGAGAAGGTGGCGCGGGGTAAACTGGGAAAGTGATGTCGTGTACTGGCTCCG
CCTTTTTCCCGAGGGTGGGGGAGAACCGTATATAAGTGCAGTAGTCGCCGTGAACGTTCTTTTTCGCAAC
GGGTTTGCCGCCAGAACACAGGTAAGTGCCGTGTGTGGTTCCCGCGGGCCTGGCCTCTTTACGGGTTATG
GCCCTTGCGTGCCTTGAATTACTTCCACCTGGCTGCAGTACGTGATTCTTGATCCCGAGCTTCGGGTTGG
AAGTGGGTGGGAGAGTTCGAGGCCTTGCGCTTAAGGAGCCCCTTCGCCTCGTGCTTGAGTTGAGGCCTGG
CCTGGGCGCTGGGGCCGCCGCGTGCGAATCTGGTGGCACCTTCGCGCCTGTCTCGCTGCTTTCGATAAGT
CTCTAGCCATTTAAAATTTTTGATGACCTGCTGCGACGCTTTTTTTCTGGCAAGATAGTCTTGTAAATGC
GGGCCAAGATCTGCACACTGGTATTTCGGTTTTTGGGGCCGCGGGCGGCGACGGGGCCCGTGCGTCCCAG
CGCACATGTTCGGCGAGGCGGGGCCTGCGAGCGCGGCCACCGAGAATCGGACGGGGGTAGTCTCAAGCTG
GCCGGCCTGCTCTGGTGCCTGGCCTCGCGCCGCCGTGTATCGCCCCGCCCTGGGCGGCAAGGCTGGCCCG
GTCGGCACCAGTTGCGTGAGCGGAAAGATGGCCGCTTCCCGGCCCTGCTGCAGGGAGCTCAAAATGGAGG
ACGCGGCGCTCGGGAGAGCGGGCGGGTGAGTCACCCACACAAAGGAAAAGGGCCTTTCCGTCCTCAGCCG
TCGCTTCATGTGACTCCACGGAGTACCGGGCGCCGTCCAGGCACCTCGATTAGTTCTCGAGCTTTTGGAG
TACGTCGTCTTTAGGTTGGGGGGAGGGGTTTTATGCGATGGAGTTTCCCCACACTGAGTGGGTGGAGACT
GAAGTTAGGCCAGCTTGGCACTTGATGTAATTCTCCTTGGAATTTGCCCTTTTTGAGTTTGGATCTTGGT
TCATTCTCAAGCCTCAGACAGTGGTTCAAAGTTTTTTTCTTCCATTTCAGGTGTCGTGAGGAATTAGCTT
GGTACTAATACGACTCACTATAGGGAGACCCAAGCTGGCTAGGTAAGCTTGGTACCGAGCTCGGATCCAC
TAGTCCAGTGTGGTGGAATTCTGCAGATATCAACAAGTTTGTACAAAAAAGCAGGCTCCACC
[4329 nt withheld, positions 1323-5651]
TTGGACCCAGCTTTCTTGTACAAAGTGGTTGATATCCAGCACAGTGGCGGCCGCTCGAGTCTAGAGGGCC
CGCGGTTCGAAACCAGCGGAGGCGGCGGAAGCGGGGGAGGAGGCAGCGGCGGAGGCGGCAGCGGGGGCGG
CGGAAGCGCTACCGGTAAGCCTATCCCTAACCCTCTCCTCGGTCTCGATTCTACGCGTACCGGTATGGCT
TCTAACTTTACTCAGTTCGTTCTCGTCGACAATGGCGGAACTGGCGACGTGACTGTCGCCCCAAGCAACT
TCGCTAACGGGGTCGCTGAATGGATCAGCTCTAACTCGCGATCACAGGCTTACAAAGTAACCTGTAGCGT
TCGTCAGAGCTCTGCGCAGAATCGCAAATACACCATCAAAGTCGAGGTGCCTAAAGTGGCAACCCAGACT
GTTGGTGGTGAAGAGCTTCCTGTAGCCGGATGGAGATCTTACTTAAATATGGAACTAACCATTCCAATTT
TCGCCACGAATTCCGACTGCGAGCTTATTGTTAAGGCAATGCAAGGTCTCCTAAAAGATGGAAACCCGAT
TCCCTCGGCCATCGCGGCCAACTCCGGCATCTACGGAGGTGGAGGTGGATCTCGTACGGGTTAGTAATGA
GTTTAAACCCGCTGATCAGCCTCGACTGTGCCTTCTAGTTGCCAGCCATCTGTTGTTTGCCCCTCCCCCG
TGCCTTCCTTGACCCTGGAAGGTGCCACTCCCACTGTCCTTTCCTAATAAAATGAGGAAATTGCATCGCA
TTGTCTGAGTAGGTGTCATTCTATTCTGGGGGGTGGGGTGGGGCAGGACAGCAAGGGGGAGGATTGGGAA
GACAATAGCAGGCATGCTGGGGATGCGGTGGGCTCTATGGCTTCTGAGGCGGAAAGAACCAGCTGGGGCT
CTAGGGGGTATCCCC
[124 nt withheld, positions 6577-6700]
C
[91 nt withheld, positions 6702-6792]
AGGGTGATGGTTCACGTACCTAGAAGTTCCTATTCCGAAGTTCCTATTCTCTAGAAAGTATAGGAACTTC
CTTGGCCAAAAAGCCTGAACTCACCGCGACGTCTGTCGAGAAGTTTCTGATCGAAAAGTTCGACAGCGTC
TCCGACCTGATGCAGCTCTCGGAGGGCGAAGAATCTCGTGCTTTCAGCTTCGATGTAGGAGGGCGTGGAT
ATGTCCTGCGGGTAAATAGCTGCGCCGATGGTTTCTACAAAGATCGTTATGTTTATCGGCACTTTGCATC
GGCCGCGCTCCCGATTCCGGAAGTGCTTGACATTGGGGAATTCAGCGAGAGCCTGACCTATTGCATCTCC
CGCCGTGCACAGGGTGTCACGTTGCAAGACCTGCCTGAAACCGAACTGCCCGCTGTTCTGCAGCCGGTCG
CGGAGGCCATGGATGCGATCGCTGCGGCCGATCTTAGCCAGACGAGCGGGTTCGGCCCATTCGGACCGCA
AGGAATCGGTCAATACACTACATGGCGTGATTTCATATGCGCGATTGCTGATCCCCATGTGTATCACTGG
CAAACTGTGATGGACGACACCGTCAGTGCGTCCGTCGCGCAGGCTCTCGATGAGCTGATGCTTTGGGCCG
AGGACTGCCCCGAAGTCCGGCACCTCGTGCACGCGGATTTCGGCTCCAACAATGTCCTGACGGACAATGG
CCGCATAACAGCGGTCATTGACTGGAGCGAGGCGATGTTCGGGGATTCCCAATACGAGGTCGCCAACATC
TTCTTCTGGAGGCCGTGGTTGGCTTGTATGGAGCAGCAGACGCGCTACTTCGAGCGGAGGCATCCGGAGC
TTGCAGGATCGCCGCGGCTCCGGGCGTATATGCTCCGCATTGGTCTTGACCAACTCTATCAGAGCTTGGT
TGACGGCAATTTCGATGATGCAGCTTGGGCGCAGGGTCGATGCGACGCAATCGTCCGATCCGGAGCCGGG
ACTGTCGGGCGTACACAAATCGCCCGCAGAAGCGCGGCCGTCTGGACCGATGGCTGTGTAGAAGTACTCG
CCGATAGTGGAAACCGACGCCCCAGCACTCGTCCGAGGGCAAAGGAATAGCACGTACTACGAGATTTCGA
TTCCACCGCCGCCTTCTATGAAAGGTTGGGCTTCGGAATCGTTTTCCGGGACGCCGGCTGGATGATCCTC
CAGCGCGGGGATCTCATGCTGGAGTTCTTCGCCCACCCCAACTTGTTTATTGCAGCTTATAATGGTTACA
AATAAAGCAATAGCATCACAAATTTCACAAATAAAGCATTTTTTTCACTGCATTCTAGTTGTGGTTTGTC
CAAACTCATCAATGTATCTTATCATGTCTGTATACCGTCGACCTCTAGCTAGAGCTTGGCGTAATCATGG
TCATAGCTGTTTCCTGTGTGAAATTGTTATCCGCTCACAATTCCACACAACATACGAGCCGGAAGCATAA
AGTGTAAAGCCTGGGGTGCCTAATGAGTGAGCTAACTCACATTAATTGCGTTGCGCTCACTGCCCGCTTT
CCAGTCGGGAAACCTGTCGTGCCAGCTGCATTAATGAATCGGCCAACGCGCGGGGAGAGGCGGTTTGCGT
ATTGGGCGCTCTTCCGCTTCCTCGCTCACTGACTCGCTGCGCTCGGTCGTTCGGCTGCGGCGAGCGGTAT
CAGCTCACTCAAAGGCGGTAATACGGTTATCCACAGAATCAGGGGATAACGCAGGAAAGAACATGTGAGC
AAAAGGCCAGCAAAAGGCCAGGAACCGTAAAAAGGCCGCGTTGCTGGCGTTTTTCCATAGGCTCCGCCCC
CCTGACGAGCATCACAAAAATCGACGCTCAAGTCAGAGGTGGCGAAACCCGACAGGACTATAAAGATACC
AGGCGTTTCCCCCTGGAAGCTCCCTCGTGCGCTCTCCTGTTCCGACCCTGCCGCTTACCGGATACCTGTC
CGCCTTTCTCCCTTCGGGAAGCGTGGCGCTTTCTCATAGCTCACGCTGTAGGTATCTCAGTTCGGTGTAG
GTCGTTCGCTCCAAGCTGGGCTGTGTGCACGAACCCCCCGTTCAGCCCGACCGCTGCGCCTTATCCGGTA
ACTATCGTCTTGAGTCCAACCCGGTAAGACACGACTTATCGCCACTGGCAGCAGCCACTGGTAACAGGAT
TAGCAGAGCGAGGTATGTAGGCGGTGCTACAGAGTTCTTGAAGTGGTGGCCTAACTACGGCTACACTAGA
AGAACAGTATTTGGTATCTGCGCTCTGCTGAAGCCAGTTACCTTCGGAAAAAGAGTTGGTAGCTCTTGAT
CCGGCAAACAAACCACCGCTGGTAGCGGTGGTTTTTTTGTTTGCAAGCAGCAGATTACGCGCAGAAAAAA
AGGATCTCAAGAAGATCCTTTGATCTTTTCTACGGGGTCTGACGCTCAGTGGAACGAAAACTCACGTTAA
GGGATTTTGGTCATGAGATTATCAAAAAGGATCTTCACCTAGATCCTTTTAAATTAAAAATGAAGTTTTA
AATCAATCTAAAGTATATATGAGTAAACTTGGTCTGACAGTTACCAATGCTTAATCAGTGAGGCACCTAT
CTCAGCGATCTGTCTATTTCGTTCATCCATAGTTGCCTGACTCCCCGTCGTGTAGATAACTACGATACGG
GAGGGCTTACCATCTGGCCCCAGTGCTGCAATGATACCGCGAGACCCACGCTCACCGGCTCCAGATTTAT
CAGCAATAAACCAGCCAGCCGGAAGGGCCGAGCGCAGAAGTGGTCCTGCAACTTTATCCGCCTCCATCCA
GTCTATTAATTGTTGCCGGGAAGCTAGAGTAAGTAGTTCGCCAGTTAATAGTTTGCGCAACGTTGTTGCC
ATTGCTACAGGCATCGTGGTGTCACGCTCGTCGTTTGGTATGGCTTCATTCAGCTCCGGTTCCCAACGAT
CAAGGCGAGTTACATGATCCCCCATGTTGTGCAAAAAAGCGGTTAGCTCCTTCGGTCCTCCGATCGTTGT
CAGAAGTAAGTTGGCCGCAGTGTTATCACTCATGGTTATGGCAGCACTGCATAATTCTCTTACTGTCATG
CCATCCGTAAGATGCTTTTCTGTGACTGGTGAGTACTCAACCAAGTCATTCTGAGAATAGTGTATGCGGC
GACCGAGTTGCTCTTGCCCGGCGTCAATACGGGATAATACCGCGCCACATAGCAGAACTTTAAAAGTGCT
CATCATTGGAAAACGTTCTTCGGGGCGAAAACTCTCAAGGATCTTACCGCTGTTGAGATCCAGTTCGATG
TAACCCACTCGTGCACCCAACTGATCTTCAGCATCTTTTACTTTCACCAGCGTTTCTGGGTGAGCAAAAA
CAGGAAGGCAAAATGCCGCAAAAAAGGGAATAAGGGCGACACGGAAATGTTGAATACTCATACTCTTCCT
TTTTCAATATTATTGAAGCATTTATCAGGGTTATTGTCTCATGAGCGGATACATATTTGAATGTATTTAG
AAAAATAAACAAATAGGGGTTCCGCGCACATTTCCCCGAAAAGTGCCACCTGACGTCGACGGATCGGGAG
ATCTCCCGATCCCCTATGGTGCACTCTCAGTACAATCTGCTCTGATGCCGCATAGTTAAGCCAGTATCTG
CTCCCTGCTTGTGTGTTGGAGGTCGCTGAGTAGTGCGCGAGCAAAATTTAAGCTACAACAAGGCAAGGCT
TGACCGACAATTGCATGAAGAATCTGCTTAGGGTTAGGCGTTTTGCGCTGCTTCGCGATGTACGGGCCAG
ATATACGCGTTGACATTGATTATTGACTAGGCTTTTGCAAAAAGCTTTGCAAAGATGGATAAAGTTTTAA
ACAGAGAGGAATCTTTGCAGCTAATGGACCTTCTAGGTCTTGAAAGGAGTGGGAATT
Features (pLannotate 1.2.2; 24 found; start..end, strand, type, name):
      1..1179    +  promoter       EF-1α promoter: strong constitutive promoter for human elongation factor EF-1α
   1196..1214    +  promoter       T7 promoter: promoter for bacteriophage T7 RNA polymerase
   1293..1317    +  protein_bind   attB1: mutant version of attB; recombination site for the Gateway® BP reaction BP Clonase™
   1323..5651    +  CDS            CPSF1 (sequence withheld): CPSF1_HUMAN - Also known as CPSF160. Experimental evidence at protein level: Swiss-Prot protein existence level 1. Component of the cleavage and polyadenylation specificity factor (CPSF) complex that plays a key role in pre-mRNA 3'-end formation, recognizing the AAUAAA signal sequence and interacting with poly(A) polymerase and other factors to bring about cleavage and poly(A) addition. This subunit is involved in the RNA recognition step of the polyadenylation reaction (PubMed:14749727). May play a role in eye morphogenesis and the development of retinal ganglion cell projections to the midbr
   5656..5680    -  protein_bind   attB2: mutant version of attB; recombination site for the Gateway® BP reaction BP Clonase™
   5805..5846    +  CDS            V5 tag: epitope tag from simian virus 5
   5859..6245    +  CDS            MS2: bacteriophage MS2 coat protein binds to a specific stem-loop structure in the viral RNA (Peabody, 1993)
   6307..6531    +  polyA_signal   bGH poly(A) signal: bovine growth hormone polyadenylation signal
   6535..6556    +  promoter       SV40 promoter (fragment): SV40 enhancer and early promoter
   6577..6810    +  rep_origin     f1 ori (fragment) (sequence partly withheld): f1 bacteriophage origin of replication; arrow indicates direction of (+) strand synthesis
   6815..6862    +  protein_bind   FRT: FLP-mediated recombination occurs in the 8-bp core sequence TCTAGAAA (Turan and Bode, 2011). FLP recombinase from the Saccharomyces cerevisiae 2μ plasmid
   6870..7892    +  CDS            HygR: aminoglycoside phosphotransferase from E. coli; aph(4)-Ia; confers resistance to hygromycin
   7902..8027    +  CDS            ble (fragment): BLE_KLEPN - Experimental evidence at protein level: Swiss-Prot protein existence level 1. Binding protein with a strong affinity to the bleomycin family of antibiotics. Binds to CL990; an antimitotic-antibiotic compound. From Klebsiella pneumoniae.
   8022..8143    +  polyA_signal   SV40 poly(A) signal: SV40 polyadenylation signal
   8214..8236    -  protein_bind   lac operator (fragment): The lac repressor binds to the lac operator to inhibit transcription in E. coli. This inhibition can be relieved by adding lactose or isopropyl-β-D-thiogalactopyranoside (IPTG). lac repressor encoded by lacI
   8240..8270    -  promoter       lac promoter: promoter for the E. coli lac operon
   8285..8306    -  protein_bind   CAP binding site: CAP binding activates transcription in the presence of cAMP. E. coli catabolite activator protein
   8319..8411    -  CDS            lacI (fragment): lac repressor; lacI; The lac repressor binds to the lac operator to inhibit transcription in E. coli. This inhibition can be relieved by adding lactose or isopropyl-β-D-thiogalactopyranoside (IPTG).
   8594..9182    -  rep_origin     ori: high-copy-number ColE1/pMB1/pBR322/pUC origin of replication
   9353..10213   -  CDS            AmpR: β-lactamase; bla; confers resistance to ampicillin, carbenicillin, and related antibiotics
  10214..10318   -  promoter       AmpR promoter: bla
  10377..10429   -  misc_feature   bom (fragment): basis of mobility region from pBR322
  10584..10602   +  enhancer       CMV enhancer (fragment): human cytomegalovirus immediate early enhancer
  10627..10693   +  CDS            small t antigen (fragment): SV40 (simian virus 40) small t antigen
