[The description below was written by a language model from this plasmid's Addgene catalogue record and pLannotate feature annotations shown in this document.]
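Description:
CPSF1 is a mammalian expression plasmid built by Gateway recombination of the human CPSF1 open reading frame (also known as CPSF160, a subunit of the cleavage and polyadenylation specificity factor complex involved in recognising the AAUAAA signal during pre-mRNA 3'-end formation) into the destination backbone E2.pEF5-DEST-FL-V5-MCP. The unmutated coding sequence of about 4.3 kb sits between attB1 and attB2 sites and is driven by the strong constitutive EF-1α promoter. A T7 promoter lies just upstream of the insert. Downstream of attB2 the backbone supplies a C-terminal V5 epitope tag followed by the bacteriophage MS2 coat protein (MCP), and the transcript ends at a bovine growth hormone polyadenylation signal. The resulting CPSF1-V5-MCP fusion can be detected through V5 and, through MCP, recruited to any RNA carrying MS2 stem-loops.

In bacteria the plasmid is maintained through a high-copy ColE1/pUC-type origin and selected with ampicillin through the β-lactamase gene. The sequenced record of about 10.7 kb also shows an FRT site immediately upstream of a hygromycin resistance coding sequence with an SV40 polyadenylation signal. This arrangement is typical of vectors designed for FLP-mediated integration at a genomic FRT site with hygromycin selection, although the record does not state that it is used this way. Several other annotations (f1 ori, SV40 promoter, ble, lacI, CMV enhancer, small t antigen) are only partial fragments left over from the backbone. The stated purpose is use in an RNA-binding protein tethering screen, in which candidate proteins are tethered to a reporter mRNA to test their effects on mRNA stability and translation.
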