Addgene plasmid #155475: CPSF1
Purpose: For use in RBP tethering screen
Depositing lab: Eugene Yeo. Depositing organization: University of California, San Diego (UCSD). Publication: Large-scale tethered function assays identify factors that regulate mRNA stability and translation. Luo EC, Nathanson JL, Tan FE, Schwartz JL, Schmok JC, Shankar A, Markmiller S, Yee BA, Sathe S, Pratt GA, Scaletta DB, Ha Y, Hill DE, Aigner S, Yeo GW. Nat Struct Mol Biol. 2020 Oct;27(10):989-1000. doi: 10.1038/s41594-020-0477-6. Epub 2020 Aug 17. PubMed 32807991.
Backbone
  Vector backbone: E2.pEF5-DEST-FL-V5-MCP
  Backbone size w/o insert (bp): 7357
  Vector type: Mammalian Expression
Growth in bacteria
  Bacterial resistance: Ampicillin, 100 μg/mL
  Growth temperature: 37°C
  Growth strain: DH5alpha
  Copy number: High Copy
Gene/Insert
  Gene/Insert name: CPSF1 (alt name: Accession: BC017232)
  Species: H. sapiens (human)
  Insert size (bp): 4332
  Mutation: none
  Entrez Gene: CPSF1 (a.k.a. CPSF160, HSU37012, P/cl.18)
  Promoter: EF-1a
  Tag / fusion protein: V5-MCP (C terminal on backbone)
  Cloning method: Gateway Cloning
  Sequencing primers: 5′ TAATACGACTCACTATAGGG; 3′ gctcgagtctagagggc
Resource information
  A portion of this plasmid was derived from a plasmid made by: DNASU Plasmid Repository Center for Personalized Diagnostics Biodesign Institute
Terms and licenses: Academic/Nonprofit Terms; Industry Terms: Not Available to Industry
How to cite: CPSF1 was a gift from Eugene Yeo (Addgene plasmid # 155475 ; http://n2t.net/addgene:155475 ; RRID:Addgene_155475)
